>Addgene plasmid #21029 | PBX1A-pCMV1 | addgene partial sequence | sequence record 26834 | 21029 with CMV-F
TAGCNGAGCTCGTTTAGTGAACCGTCAGAATTCAGATCTGGTACCACGCGTATCGATAAGCTTGAAGGAT
AAAAAGCCTTGGTGCTTCCCAGGAGCCGAGCCGAGGAGCAGAAGAGGAAGAGCCGGGGGCTGCCGTAGCC
TTTGGAGATGGACGAGCAGCCCAGGCTGATGCATTCCCATGCTGGGGTCGGGATGGCCGGACACCCCGGC
CTGTCCCAGCACTTGCAGGATGGGGCCGGAGGGACCGAGGGGGAGGGCGGGAGGAAGCAGGACATTGGAG
ACATTTTACAGCAAATTATGACCATCACAGACCAGAGTTTGGATGAGGCGCAGGCCAGAAAACATGCTTT
AAACTGCCACAGAATGAAGCCTGCCTTGTTTAATGTGTTGTGTGAAATCAAAGAAAAAACAGTTTTGAGT
ATCCGAGGAGCCCAGGAGGAGGAACCCACAGACCCCCAGCTGATGCGGCTGGACAACATGCTGTTAGCGG
AAGGCGTGGCGGGGCCTGAGAAGGGCGGAGGGTCGGCGGCAGCGGCGGCAGCGGCGGCGGCTTCTGGAGG
GGCAGGTTCAGACAACTCAGTGGAGCATTCAGATTACAGAGCCAAACTCTCACAGATCAGACAAATCTAC
CATACGGAGCTGGAGAAATACGAGCAGGCCTGCAACGAGTTCACCACCCACGTGATGAATCTCCTGCGAG
AGCAAAGCCGGACCAGGCCCATCTCCCCAAAGGAGATTGAGCGGATGGTCAGCATCATCCACCGCAAGTT
CAGCTCCATCCAGATGCAGCTCA
