[The description below was written by a language model from this plasmid's Addgene catalogue record.]
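Description:
PBX1A-pCMV1 is a mammalian expression plasmid built on the pCMV1 backbone (about 4 kb without insert) and carrying a human PBX1 insert of roughly 1.8 kb. The construct name suggests that the insert corresponds to the PBX1a isoform, although the catalogue fields list the gene only as PBX1. The insert was placed between HindIII and XbaI sites by restriction cloning, and both sites remain intact, so the fragment can in principle be excised or replaced. The plasmid is propagated in E. coli under ampicillin selection. Its copy number is recorded as unknown, and the record does not describe the bacterial origin of replication or any marker for selection in mammalian cells.

No feature table accompanies this entry, so the regulatory elements are not explicitly listed. The backbone name and the use of a CMV forward sequencing primer at the 5′ end indicate that the insert sits downstream of a cytomegalovirus immediate-early promoter, a strong constitutive promoter widely used to drive expression in transfected mammalian cells. No epitope tags, fusion partners, or reporters are recorded, and the polyadenylation signal is not stated.

PBX1 encodes a TALE-class homeodomain transcription factor best known as a DNA-binding cofactor of HOX proteins. The record does not state a specific purpose, but a plasmid of this type is typically used for transient overexpression of PBX1 in cultured mammalian cells, for example to study its transcriptional activity or its interactions with partner proteins. Part of the plasmid was derived from a construct made in another laboratory.
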