Addgene plasmid #21029: PBX1A-pCMV1
Depositing lab: Corey Largman. Depositing organization: San Francisco VA Health Care System.
Backbone
  Vector backbone: pCMV1
  Backbone size w/o insert (bp): 4000
  Vector type: Mammalian Expression
Growth in bacteria
  Bacterial resistance: Ampicillin, 100 μg/mL
  Growth temperature: 37°C
  Growth strain: DH5alpha
  Copy number: Unknown
Gene/Insert
  Gene/Insert name: PBX1
  Species: H. sapiens (human)
  Insert size (bp): 1800
  Entrez Gene: PBX1 (a.k.a. CAKUHED)
  Cloning method: Restriction Enzyme; 5′ cloning site HindIII (not destroyed); 3′ cloning site XbaI (not destroyed)
  Sequencing primers: 5′ CMV-F
Resource information
  A portion of this plasmid was derived from a plasmid made by: Mike Cleary, Stanford U
Terms and licenses: Academic/Nonprofit Terms; Industry Terms: Not Available to Industry
How to cite: PBX1A-pCMV1 was a gift from Corey Largman (Addgene plasmid # 21029 ; http://n2t.net/addgene:21029 ; RRID:Addgene_21029)
